Addgene plasmid #123557: pMK-pporRFP
Purpose: MoChlo kit
Depositing lab: Scott Lenaghan & C. Neal Stewart. Depositing organization: University of Tennessee Institute of Agriculture. Publication: MoChlo: A versatile modular cloning toolbox for chloroplast biotechnology. Occhialini A, Piatek A, Pfotenhauer AC, Frazier TP, Stewart CN, Lenaghan S. Plant Physiol. 2019 Jan 24. pii: pp.18.01220. doi: 10.1104/pp.18.01220. PubMed 30679266.
Backbone
  Vector backbone: pMK-T
  Vector type: Synthetic Biology
Growth in bacteria
  Bacterial resistance: Kanamycin, 50 μg/mL
  Growth temperature: 37°C
  Growth strain: Top10
  Copy number: High Copy
Gene/Insert
  Gene/Insert name: pporRFP
  Species: Synthetic
  Cloning method: Restriction Enzyme; 5′ cloning site Unknown (unknown if destroyed)
Terms and licenses: Academic/Nonprofit Terms; Industry Terms: Not Available to Industry
Depositor comments: All inserts have been produced by gene synthesis and cloned in the indicated backbone vector. This insert is a coding sequence designed for Golden-Gate cloning. The Original Material was developed in the performance of research that was funded by Grant Nos. ARPA-E: DE-AR000660 & DARPA: D17AC00016.
How to cite: pMK-pporRFP was a gift from Scott Lenaghan & C. Neal Stewart (Addgene plasmid # 123557 ; http://n2t.net/addgene:123557 ; RRID:Addgene_123557)
