[The description below was written by a language model from this plasmid's Addgene catalogue record and pLannotate feature annotations shown in this document.]
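Description:
pMK-pporRFP is a small (about 3 kb) bacterial cloning plasmid that serves as a part-donor module in the MoChlo kit, a modular cloning toolbox for chloroplast biotechnology. It is built on the pMK-T gene-synthesis backbone and is classed as a synthetic biology vector. Propagation in E. coli relies on a high-copy ColE1/pUC-type origin. Selection is with kanamycin, through an aminoglycoside phosphotransferase (NeoR/KanR) gene transcribed from the bla (AmpR) promoter. The automated annotation also reports short fragments of an M13 origin, lacZα, lacI and an RSF origin. These appear to be backbone remnants or partial sequence matches rather than functional elements.

The payload is a synthetic coding sequence for pporRFP, a constitutively fluorescent red protein derived from the coral Porites porites. According to the depositor, the insert was made by gene synthesis and designed as a coding-sequence part for Golden Gate cloning. It would therefore be released by type IIS restriction and assembled with separate promoter, 5′ UTR and terminator modules into chloroplast expression cassettes. The record does not name the specific enzyme, the overhangs or the cloning sites. A T7 promoter lies upstream of the insert in the same orientation, but no chloroplast regulatory elements are annotated, so this plasmid is a storage and donor vector rather than an expression construct in its own right. Within the toolkit, pporRFP would most plausibly serve as a red fluorescent reporter, although the record gives no purpose beyond kit membership.
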