Features (pLannotate 1.2.2; 9 found; start..end, strand, type, name):
      3..134     -  rep_origin     M13 ori (fragment): M13 bacteriophage origin of replication; arrow indicates direction of (+) strand synthesis
    155..311     -  CDS            lacZα (fragment): LacZα fragment of β-galactosidase; lacZ fragment
    320..338     +  promoter       T7 promoter: promoter for bacteriophage T7 RNA polymerase
    394..1086    +  CDS            pporRFP: pporRFP is a basic (constitutively fluorescent) red fluorescent protein published in 2008, derived from Porites porites.
   1140..1187    -  CDS            lacI (fragment): lac repressor; lacI; The lac repressor binds to the lac operator to inhibit transcription in E. coli. This inhibition can be relieved by adding lactose or isopropyl-β-D-thiogalactopyranoside (IPTG).
   1224..1264    -  rep_origin     RSF ori (fragment): Plasmids containing the RSF 1030 origin of replication can be propagated in E. coli cells that contain additional plasmids with compatible origins.
   1342..1930    -  rep_origin     ori: high-copy-number ColE1/pMB1/pBR322/pUC origin of replication
   2104..2898    -  CDS            NeoR/KanR: aminoglycoside phosphotransferase confers resistance to neomycin, kanamycin, and G418 (Geneticin®)
   2899..3003    -  promoter       AmpR promoter: bla
>Addgene plasmid #123557 | pMK-pporRFP | addgene full sequence | sequence record 247986 | Addgene NGS Result
CTAAATTGTAAGCGTTAATATTTTGTTAAAATTCGCGTTAAATTTTTGTTAAATCAGCTCATTTTTTAAC
CAATAGGCCGAAATCGGCAAAATCCCTTATAAATCAAAAGAATAGACCGAGATAGGGTTGAGTGGCCGCT
ACAGGGCGCTCCCATTCGCCATTCAGGCTGCGCAACTGTTGGGAAGGGCGTTTCGGTGCGGGCCTCTTCG
CTATTACGCCAGCTGGCGAAAGGGGGATGTGCTGCAAGGCGATTAAGTTGGGTAACGCCAGGGTTTTCCC
AGTCACGACGTTGTAAAACGACGGCCAGTGAGCGCGACGTAATACGACTCACTATAGGGCGAATTGAAGG
AAGGCCGTCAAGGCCACGTGTCTTGTCCAGAGCTCGGTCTCAAATGGCTCTTTCAAAGCAAAGTGGGGTC
AAAGATGTAATGAACACCGAGCTTCATATGGACGGGATCGTCAATGGACACCCCTTTGAGATAAAAGGAA
AAGGAAAGGGAAACCCGTACAAGGGTGTGCAGACCATGAAGCTTACAGTCATTAAGGGTGCGCCTTTGCC
ATTTTCTATTGACATTTTGCTGCCTCAACACATGTATGGAAGCAAGCCATTTATTAAGTATCCTGAGAGT
ATCCCAGACTACATCAAGTTGTCATTTCCCGAGGGAATCACATGGGAAAGGTCCATGACCTTTGAAGATG
GTGCAGTGTGCACTGTCTCTAACGACTCCAGGCTCGATGGCGACTCTTTCATCTACGAAGTCAGGTTTCT
TGGCGTGAACTTTCCCCGAGATGGACCTGTTATGCAGAAGAAAACGCGAGGCTGGGACCCGTCCACAGAG
AGACTGTATGAGTGTGGTGGGTGGCAGAGAGGAGATGTCCACATGGCCTTGAAGTTGGAGAACGGTGGCC
ATTATACGTGCGACTTCAAAACTACTTACAAATCAAAGAAGGGCTTGAAGGTGCCACCGTATCACTTCGT
TGACCACAAACTAGATTTACTGAGCCACAACACCGATGGTGCTACCTTTGAAGAGTTTGAACAACGAGAA
ATTGCACATGCACATCTTTCTAACTTACCGGTAGCCTAAGCTTTGAGACCGGTACCTGGAGCACAAGACT
GGCCTCATGGGCCTTCCTTTCACTGCCCGCTTTCCAGTCGGGAAACCTGTCGTGCCAGCTGCATTAACAT
GGTCATAGCTGTTTCCTTGCGTATTGGGCGCTCTCCGCTTCCTCGCTCACTGACTCGCTGCGCTCGGTCG
TTCGGGTAAAGCCTGGGGTGCCTAATGAGCAAAAGGCCAGCAAAAGGCCAGGAACCGTAAAAAGGCCGCG
TTGCTGGCGTTTTTCCATAGGCTCCGCCCCCCTGACGAGCATCACAAAAATCGACGCTCAAGTCAGAGGT
GGCGAAACCCGACAGGACTATAAAGATACCAGGCGTTTCCCCCTGGAAGCTCCCTCGTGCGCTCTCCTGT
TCCGACCCTGCCGCTTACCGGATACCTGTCCGCCTTTCTCCCTTCGGGAAGCGTGGCGCTTTCTCATAGC
TCACGCTGTAGGTATCTCAGTTCGGTGTAGGTCGTTCGCTCCAAGCTGGGCTGTGTGCACGAACCCCCCG
TTCAGCCCGACCGCTGCGCCTTATCCGGTAACTATCGTCTTGAGTCCAACCCGGTAAGACACGACTTATC
GCCACTGGCAGCAGCCACTGGTAACAGGATTAGCAGAGCGAGGTATGTAGGCGGTGCTACAGAGTTCTTG
AAGTGGTGGCCTAACTACGGCTACACTAGAAGAACAGTATTTGGTATCTGCGCTCTGCTGAAGCCAGTTA
CCTTCGGAAAAAGAGTTGGTAGCTCTTGATCCGGCAAACAAACCACCGCTGGTAGCGGTGGTTTTTTTGT
TTGCAAGCAGCAGATTACGCGCAGAAAAAAAGGATCTCAAGAAGATCCTTTGATCTTTTCTACGGGGTCT
GACGCTCAGTGGAACGAAAACTCACGTTAAGGGATTTTGGTCATGAGATTATCAAAAAGGATCTTCACCT
AGATCCTTTTAAATTAAAAATGAAGTTTTAAATCAATCTAAAGTATATATGAGTAAACTTGGTCTGACAG
TTATTAGAAAAATTCATCCAGCAGACGATAAAACGCAATACGCTGGCTATCCGGTGCCGCAATGCCATAC
AGCACCAGAAAACGATCCGCCCATTCGCCGCCCAGTTCTTCCGCAATATCACGGGTGGCCAGCGCAATAT
CCTGATAACGATCCGCCACGCCCAGACGGCCGCAATCAATAAAGCCGCTAAAACGGCCATTTTCCACCAT
AATGTTCGGCAGGCACGCATCACCATGGGTCACCACCAGATCTTCGCCATCCGGCATGCTCGCTTTCAGA
CGCGCAAACAGCTCTGCCGGTGCCAGGCCCTGATGTTCTTCATCCAGATCATCCTGATCCACCAGGCCCG
CTTCCATACGGGTACGCGCACGTTCAATACGATGTTTCGCCTGATGATCAAACGGACAGGTCGCCGGGTC
CAGGGTATGCAGACGACGCATGGCATCCGCCATAATGCTCACTTTTTCTGCCGGCGCCAGATGGCTAGAC
AGCAGATCCTGACCCGGCACTTCGCCCAGCAGCAGCCAATCACGGCCCGCTTCGGTCACCACATCCAGCA
CCGCCGCACACGGAACACCGGTGGTGGCCAGCCAGCTCAGACGCGCCGCTTCATCCTGCAGCTCGTTCAG
CGCACCGCTCAGATCGGTTTTCACAAACAGCACCGGACGACCCTGCGCGCTCAGACGAAACACCGCCGCA
TCAGAGCAGCCAATGGTCTGCTGCGCCCAATCATAGCCAAACAGACGTTCCACCCACGCTGCCGGGCTAC
CCGCATGCAGGCCATCCTGTTCAATCATACTCTTCCTTTTTCAATATTATTGAAGCATTTATCAGGGTTA
TTGTCTCATGAGCGGATACATATTTGAATGTATTTAGAAAAATAAACAAATAGGGGTTCCGCGCACATTT
CCCCGAAAAGTGCCAC
