>Addgene plasmid #123557 | pMK-pporRFP | depositor partial sequence | sequence record 235737 | pporRFP
ATGGCTCTTTCAAAGCAAAGTGGGGTCAAAGATGTAATGAACACCGAGCTTCATATGGACGGGATCGTCA
ATGGACACCCCTTTGAGATAAAAGGAAAAGGAAAGGGAAACCCGTACAAGGGTGTGCAGACCATGAAGCT
TACAGTCATTAAGGGTGCGCCTTTGCCATTTTCTATTGACATTTTGCTGCCTCAACACATGTATGGAAGC
AAGCCATTTATTAAGTATCCTGAGAGTATCCCAGACTACATCAAGTTGTCATTTCCCGAGGGAATCACAT
GGGAAAGGTCCATGACCTTTGAAGATGGTGCAGTGTGCACTGTCTCTAACGACTCCAGGCTCGATGGCGA
CTCTTTCATCTACGAAGTCAGGTTTCTTGGCGTGAACTTTCCCCGAGATGGACCTGTTATGCAGAAGAAA
ACGCGAGGCTGGGACCCGTCCACAGAGAGACTGTATGAGTGTGGTGGGTGGCAGAGAGGAGATGTCCACA
TGGCCTTGAAGTTGGAGAACGGTGGCCATTATACGTGCGACTTCAAAACTACTTACAAATCAAAGAAGGG
CTTGAAGGTGCCACCGTATCACTTCGTTGACCACAAACTAGATTTACTGAGCCACAACACCGATGGTGCT
ACCTTTGAAGAGTTTGAACAACGAGAAATTGCACATGCACATCTTTCTAACTTACCGGTAGCCTAA
